>Addgene plasmid #39176 | BBOX1 | depositor partial sequence | sequence record 49227 | BBOX1 sequence 1280 bps
ATGGGCCACCATCATCATCATCATTCTTCTGGTGTAGATCTGGGTACCGAGAACCTGTACTTCCAATCCA
TGGCTTGTACCATCCAAAAGGCAGAAGCACTTGACGGGGCTCATTTGATGCAGATCCTCTGGTATGATGA
GGAAGAGTCTCTCTACCCAGCTGTATGGTTGAGAGACAACTGTCCGTGCTCTGATTGCTACCTGGATTCT
GCAAAAGCACGGAAACTTCTAGTGGAAGCTCTTGATGTGAACATTGGAATTAAAGGCTTGATATTTGACA
GAAAAAAGGTGTACATCACATGGCCCGATGAGCATTACAGTGAATTCCAGGCTGATTGGCTGAAGAAAAG
ATGCTTTTCCAAGCAGGCCAGAGCAAAGCTCCAAAGAGAATTGTTTTTTCCAGAATGCCAATACTGGGGC
TCAGAGCTCCAGCTACCCACTTTGGATTTTGAAGATGTTTTAAGATATGATGAACATGCATACAAGTGGC
TCTCCACCCTCAAGAAAGTAGGCATAGTAAGACTCACCGGAGCATCTGACAAACCAGGAGAAGTTTCAAA
ACTTGGGAAAAGGATGGGTTTCCTCTATCTCACATTTTATGGACATACTTGGCAAGTGCAAGACAAAATC
GATGCAAACAATGTGGCTTACACAACTGGGAAGCTAAGCTTTCACACTGATTATCCAGCCCTCCATCATC
CACCTGGGGTTCAGCTTCTTCACTGCATAAAGCAAACAGTCACAGGGGGTGATTCAGAAATTGTAGATGG
GTTTAATGTGTGCCAAAAACTAAAGAAAAATAATCCTCAGGCATTCCAGATTTTGTCCTCTACCTTTGTG
GACTTTACAGACATTGGAGTGGATTACTGTGATTTTTCTGTACAATCAAAACATAAAATTATAGAGTTAG
ATGATAAAGGCCAAGTGGTTCGCATCAACTTCAATAACGCAACTAGGGACACAATATTTGATGTACCTGT
TGAAAGAGTTCAGCCTTTTTATGCTGCTCTGAAGGAGTTTGTTGACCTCATGAACAGCAAAGAATCCAAG
TTTACCTTCAAGATGAATCCAGGTGATGTGATTACTTTTGATAACTGGCGCTTACTTCATGGCCGACGTA
GCTATGAAGCAGGAACTGAGATATCCCGCCATCTAGAAGGAGCTTATGCTGACTGGGATGTGGTCATGTC
AAGGCTTCGTATCTTAAGGCAGAGGGTGGAGAATGGAAACTGACAGTAAAGGTGGATACGGATCCGAATT
CGAGCTCCGTCGACAAGCTT
