>Addgene plasmid #39176 | BBOX1 | addgene partial sequence | sequence record 52762 | fbac-1 5'-tattcataccgtcccacca-3'
CGAACATGGGCCACCATCATCATCATCATTCTTCTGGTGTAGATCTGGGTACCGAGAACCTGTACTTCCA
ATCCATGGCTTGTACCATCCAAAAGGCAGAAGCACTTGACGGGGCTCATTTGATGCAGATCCTCTGGTAT
GATGAGGAAGAGTCTCTCTACCCAGCTGTATGGTTGAGAGACAACTGTCCGTGCTCTGATTGCTACCTGG
ATTCTGCAAAAGCACGGAAACTTCTAGTGGAAGCTCTTGATGTGAACATTGGAATTAAAGGCTTGATATT
TGACAGAAAAAAGGTGTACATCACATGGCCCGATGAGCATTACAGTGAATTCCAGGCTGATTGGCTGAAG
AAAAGATGCTTTTCCAAGCAGGCCAGAGCAAAGCTCCAAAGAGAATTGTTTTTTCCAGAATGCCAATACT
GGGGCTCAGAGCTCCAGCTACCCACTTTGGATTTTGAAGATGTTTTAAGATATGATGAACATGCATACAA
GTGGCTCTCCACCCTCAAGAAAGTAGGCATAGTAAGACTCACCGGAGCATCTGACAAACCAGGAGAAGTT
TCAAAACTTGGGAAAAGGATGGGTTTCCTCTATCTCACATTTTATGGACATACTTGGCAAGTGCAAGACA
AAATCGATGCAAACAATGTGGCTTACACAACTGGGAAGCTAAGCTTTCACACTGATTATCCAGCCCTCCA
TCATCCACCTGGGGTTCAGCTTCTTCACTGCATAAAGCAAACAGTCACAGGGGGTGATTCAGAAATTGTA
GATGGGTTTAATGTGTGCCAAAAACTAAAGAAAAATAATCCTCAGGCATTCCAGATTTTGTCCTCTACCT
TTGTGGACTTTACAGACATTGGAGTGGATTACTGTGATTTTTCTGTACAATCAAAACATAAAATTATAGA
GTTAGATGATAAAGGCCAAGTGGTTCGCATC
