[The description below was written by a language model from this plasmid's Addgene catalogue record.]
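Description:
BBOX1 is a baculovirus expression plasmid built on the pFB-LIC-Bse backbone, a vector adapted for ligation-independent cloning. It is propagated in E. coli as a high-copy plasmid under ampicillin selection. The record gives no feature table, so the promoter driving the insert, the origin of replication and any transposition or recombination elements used to move the cassette into a baculoviral genome are not stated here. The vector type indicates that the final expression host is insect cells infected with the resulting recombinant baculovirus.

The insert is human BBOX1, encoding gamma-butyrobetaine hydroxylase (gamma-butyrobetaine,2-oxoglutarate dioxygenase 1), the enzyme that catalyses the last step of carnitine biosynthesis. The cloned fragment is listed as about 1.28 kb and was introduced by ligation-independent cloning. The record cautions that it may not represent the full open reading frame, as is common for constructs whose boundaries were chosen to favour crystallisation. The protein is fused at its N terminus to a His tag followed by a TEV protease recognition site. This arrangement allows capture by immobilised metal affinity chromatography, after which the tag can be cleaved off to leave near-native protein.

The stated purpose is production of recombinant protein for structure determination, and the entry links the construct to a deposited crystal structure of the enzyme. It suits laboratories that need purified human BBOX1 from an insect-cell system for structural, biochemical or inhibitor-binding studies. Users should check the exact construct boundaries against the full-length sequence.
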