Addgene plasmid #39176: BBOX1
Purpose: Baculovirus expression for structure determination; may not be full ORF
Depositing lab: Nicola Burgess-Brown. Depositing organization: University of Oxford.
Backbone
  Vector backbone: pFB-LIC-Bse
  Backbone manufacturer: SGC
  Vector type: Baculovirus Expression
Growth in bacteria
  Bacterial resistance: Ampicillin, 100 μg/mL
  Growth temperature: 37°C
  Growth strain: Mach1
  Copy number: High Copy
Gene/Insert
  Gene/Insert name: BBOX1 (alt names: gamma-butyrobetaine hydroxylase; gamma-butyrobetaine,2-oxoglutarate dioxygenase 1; PDB:3MS5)
  Species: H. sapiens (human)
  Insert size (bp): 1280
  Entrez Gene: BBOX1 (a.k.a. BBH, BBOX, G-BBH, gamma-BBH)
  Tag / fusion protein: His Tev (N terminal on insert)
  Cloning method: Ligation Independent Cloning
  Sequencing primers: 5′ Fbac-1; 3′ Fbac-2
Terms and licenses: Academic/Nonprofit Terms; Industry Terms: Not Available to Industry
How to cite: BBOX1 was a gift from Nicola Burgess-Brown (Addgene plasmid # 39176 ; http://n2t.net/addgene:39176 ; RRID:Addgene_39176)
